>Addgene plasmid #198333 | pEGFP-N1-AAGAB | addgene full sequence | sequence record 387835 | Addgene NGS Result
ATTAGTTATTAATAGTAATCAATTACGGGGTCATTAGTTCATAGCCCATATATGGAGTTCCGCGTTACAT
AACTTACGGTAAATGGCCCGCCTGGCTGACCGCCCAACGACCCCCGCCCATTGACGTCAATAATGACGTA
TGTTCCCATAGTAACGCCAATAGGGACTTTCCATTGACGTCAATGGGTGGAGTATTTACGGTAAACTGCC
CACTTGGCAGTACATCAAGTGTATCATATGCCAAGTACGCCCCCTATTGACGTCAATGACGGTAAATGGC
CCGCCTGGCATTATGCCCAGTACATGACCTTATGGGACTTTCCTACTTGGCAGTACATCTACGTATTAGT
CATCGCTATTACCATGGTGATGCGGTTTTGGCAGTACATCAATGGGCGTGGATAGCGGTTTGACTCACGG
GGATTTCCAAGTCTCCACCCCATTGACGTCAATGGGAGTTTGTTTTGGCACCAAAATCAACGGGACTTTC
CAAAATGTCGTAACAACTCCGCCCCATTGACGCAAATGGGCGGTAGGCGTGTACGGTGGGAGGTCTATAT
AAGCAGAGCTGGTTTAGTGAACCGTCAGATCCGCTAGCGCTACCGGACTCAGATCTCGAGCTCAAGCTTC
GAATTCATGGCTGCTGGCGTACCCTGTGCGTTAGTCACCAGCTGCTCCTCCGTCTTCTCAGGAGACCAGC
TGGTCCAACATATCCTTGGAACAGAAGATCTTATTGTGGAAGTGACTTCCAATGATGCTGTGAGATTTTA
TCCCTGGACCATTGATAATAAATACTATTCAGCAGACATCAATCTATGTGTGGTGCCAAACAAATTTCTT
GTTACTGCAGAGATTGCAGAATCTGTCCAAGCATTTGTGGTTTACTTTGACAGCACACAAAAATCGGGCC
TTGATAGTGTCTCCTCATGGCTTCCACTGGCAAAAGCATGGTTACCTGAGGTGATGATCTTGGTCTGCGA
TAGAGTGTCTGAAGATGGTATAAACCGACAAAAAGCTCAAGAATGGTGCATCAAACATGGCTTTGAATTG
GTAGAACTTAGTCCAGAGGAGTTGCCTGAGGAGGATGATGACTTCCCAGAATCTACAGGAGTAAAGCGAA
TTGTCCAAGCCCTGAATGCCAATGTGTGGTCCAATGTAGTGATGAAGAATGATAGGAACCAAGGCTTTAG
CCTTCTCAACTCATTGACTGGAACAAACCATAGCATTGGGTCAGCAGATCCCTGTCACCCAGAGCAACCC
CATTTGCCAGCAGCAGATAGTACTGAATCCCTCTCTGATCATCGGGGTGGTGCATCTAACACAACAGATG
CCCAGGTTGATAGCATTGTGGATCCCATGTTAGATCTGGATATTCAAGAATTAGCCAGTCTTACCACTGG
AGGAGGAGATGTGGAGAATTTTGAAAGACTCTTTTCAAAGTTAAAGGAAATGAAAGACAAGGCTGCGACG
CTTCCTCATGAGCAAAGAAAAGTGCATGCAGAAAAGGTGGCCAAAGCATTCTGGATGGCAATCGGGGGAG
ACAGAGATGAAATTGAAGGCCTTTCATCTGATGAAGAGCACGACTCGACGGTACCGCGGGCCCGGGATCC
ACCGGTCGCCACCATGGTGAGCAAGGGCGAGGAGCTGTTCACCGGGGTGGTGCCCATCCTGGTCGAGCTG
GACGGCGACGTAAACGGCCACAAGTTCAGCGTGTCCGGCGAGGGCGAGGGCGATGCCACCTACGGCAAGC
TGACCCTGAAGTTCATCTGCACCACCGGCAAGCTGCCCGTGCCCTGGCCCACCCTCGTGACCACCCTGAC
CTACGGCGTGCAGTGCTTCAGCCGCTACCCCGACCACATGAAGCAGCACGACTTCTTCAAGTCCGCCATG
CCCGAAGGCTACGTCCAGGAGCGCACCATCTTCTTCAAGGACGACGGCAACTACAAGACCCGCGCCGAGG
TGAAGTTCGAGGGCGACACCCTGGTGAACCGCATCGAGCTGAAGGGCATCGACTTCAAGGAGGACGGCAA
CATCCTGGGGCACAAGCTGGAGTACAACTACAACAGCCACAACGTCTATATCATGGCCGACAAGCAGAAG
AACGGCATCAAGGTGAACTTCAAGATCCGCCACAACATCGAGGACGGCAGCGTGCAGCTCGCCGACCACT
ACCAGCAGAACACCCCCATCGGCGACGGCCCCGTGCTGCTGCCCGACAACCACTACCTGAGCACCCAGTC
CAAGCTGAGCAAAGACCCCAACGAGAAGCGCGATCACATGGTCCTGCTGGAGTTCGTGACCGCCGCCGGG
ATCACTCTCGGCATGGACGAGCTGTACAAGTAAAGCGGCCGCGACTCTAGATCATAATCAGCCATACCAC
ATTTGTAGAGGTTTTACTTGCTTTAAAAAACCTCCCACACCTCCCCCTGAACCTGAAACATAAAATGAAT
GCAATTGTTGTTGTTAACTTGTTTATTGCAGCTTATAATGGTTACAAATAAAGCAATAGCATCACAAATT
TCACAAATAAAGCATTTTTTTCACTGCATTCTAGTTGTGGTTTGTCCAAACTCATCAATGTATCTTAAGG
CGTAAATTGTAAGCGTTAATATTTTGTTAAAATTCGCGTTAAATTTTTGTTAAATCAGCTCATTTTTTAA
CCAATAGGCCGAAATCGGCAAAATCCCTTATAAATCAAAAGAATAGACCGAGATAGGGT
[37 nt withheld, positions 2720-2756]
AAAGAACGTGGACTCCAACGTCAAAGG
[49 nt withheld, positions 2784-2832]
T
[91 nt withheld, positions 2834-2924]
G
[124 nt withheld, positions 2926-3049]
CAGGTGGCACTTTTCGGGGAAATGTGCGCGGAACCCCTATTTGTTTATTTTTCTAAATACATTCAAATAT
GTATCCGCTCATGAGACAATAACCCTGATAAATGCTTCAATAATATTGAAAAAGGAAGAGTCCTGAGGCG
GAAAGAACCAGCTGTGGAATGTGTGTCAGTTAGGGTGTGGAAAGTCCCCAGGCTCCCCAGCAGGCAGAAG
TATGCAAAGCATGCATCTCAATTAGTCAGCAACCAGGTGTGGAAAGTCCCCAGGCTCCCCAGCAGGCAGA
AGTATGCAAAGCATGCATCTCAATTAGTCAGCAACCATAGTCCCGCCCCTAACTCCGCCCATCCCGCCCC
TAACTCCGCCCAGTTCCGCCCATTCTCCGCCCCATGGCTGACTAATTTTTTTTATTTATGCAGAGGCCGA
GGCCGCCTCGGCCTCTGAGCTATTCCAGAAGTAGTGAGGAGGCTTTTTTGGAGGCCTAGGCTTTTGCAAA
GATCGATCAAGAGACAGGATGAGGATCGTTTCGCATGATTGAACAAGATGGATTGCACGCAGGTTCTCCG
GCCGCTTGGGTGGAGAGGCTATTCGGCTATGACTGGGCACAACAGACAATCGGCTGCTCTGATGCCGCCG
TGTTCCGGCTGTCAGCGCAGGGGCGCCCGGTTCTTTTTGTCAAGACCGACCTGTCCGGTGCCCTGAATGA
ACTGCAAGACGAGGCAGCGCGGCTATCGTGGCTGGCCACGACGGGCGTTCCTTGCGCAGCTGTGCTCGAC
GTTGTCACTGAAGCGGGAAGGGACTGGCTGCTATTGGGCGAAGTGCCGGGGCAGGATCTCCTGTCATCTC
ACCTTGCTCCTGCCGAGAAAGTATCCATCATGGCTGATGCAATGCGGCGGCTGCATACGCTTGATCCGGC
TACCTGCCCATTCGACCACCAAGCGAAACATCGCATCGAGCGAGCACGTACTCGGATGGAAGCCGGTCTT
GTCGATCAGGATGATCTGGACGAAGAGCATCAGGGGCTCGCGCCAGCCGAACTGTTCGCCAGGCTCAAGG
CGAGCATGCCCGACGGCGAGGATCTCGTCGTGACCCATGGCGATGCCTGCTTGCCGAATATCATGGTGGA
AAATGGCCGCTTTTCTGGATTCATCGACTGTGGCCGGCTGGGTGTGGCGGACCGCTATCAGGACATAGCG
TTGGCTACCCGTGATATTGCTGAAGAGCTTGGCGGCGAATGGGCTGACCGCTTCCTCGTGCTTTACGGTA
TCGCCGCTCCCGATTCGCAGCGCATCGCCTTCTATCGCCTTCTTGACGAGTTCTTCTGAGCGGGACTCTG
GGGTTCGAAATGACCGACCAAGCGACGCCCAACCTGCCATCACGAGATTTCGATTCCACCGCCGCCTTCT
ATGAAAGGTTGGGCTTCGGAATCGTTTTCCGGGACGCCGGCTGGATGATCCTCCAGCGCGGGGATCTCAT
GCTGGAGTTCTTCGCCCACCCTAGGGGGAGGCTAACTGAAACACGGAAGGAGACAATACCGGAAGGAACC
CGCGCTATGACGGCAATAAAAAGACAGAATAAAACGCACGGTGTTGGGTCGTTTGTTCATAAACGCGGGG
TTCGGTCCCAGGGCTGGCACTCTGTCGATACCCCACCGAGACCCCATTGGGGCCAATACGCCCGCGTTTC
TTCCTTTTCCCCACCCCACCCCCCAAGTTCGGGTGAAGGCCCAGGGCTCGCAGCCAACGTCGGGGCGGCA
GGCCCTGCCATAGCCTCAGGTTACTCATATATACTTTAGATTGATTTAAAACTTCATTTTTAATTTAAAA
GGATCTAGGTGAAGATCCTTTTTGATAATCTCATGACCAAAATCCCTTAACGTGAGTTTTCGTTCCACTG
AGCGTCAGACCCCGTAGAAAAGATCAAAGGATCTTCTTGAGATCCTTTTTTTCTGCGCGTAATCTGCTGC
TTGCAAACAAAAAAACCACCGCTACCAGCGGTGGTTTGTTTGCCGGATCAAGAGCTACCAACTCTTTTTC
CGAAGGTAACTGGCTTCAGCAGAGCGCAGATACCAAATACTGTTCTTCTAGTGTAGCCGTAGTTAGGCCA
CCACTTCAAGAACTCTGTAGCACCGCCTACATACCTCGCTCTGCTAATCCTGTTACCAGTGGCTGCTGCC
AGTGGCGATAAGTCGTGTCTTACCGGGTTGGACTCAAGACGATAGTTACCGGATAAGGCGCAGCGGTCGG
GCTGAACGGGGGGTTCGTGCACACAGCCCAGCTTGGAGCGAACGACCTACACCGAACTGAGATACCTACA
GCGTGAGCTATGAGAAAGCGCCACGCTTCCCGAAGGGAGAAAGGCGGACAGGTATCCGGTAAGCGGCAGG
GTCGGAACAGGAGAGCGCACGAGGGAGCTTCCAGGGGGAAACGCCTGGTATCTTTATAGTCCTGTCGGGT
TTCGCCACCTCTGACTTGAGCGTCGATTTTTGTGATGCTCGTCAGGGGGGCGGAGCCTATGGAAAAACGC
CAGCAACGCGGCCTTTTTACGGTTCCTGGCCTTTTGCTGGCCTTTTGCTCACATGTTCTTTCCTGCGTTA
TCCCCTGATTCTGTGGATAACCGTATTACCGCCATGC
Features (pLannotate 1.2.2; 16 found; start..end, strand, type, name):
     63..366     +  enhancer       CMV enhancer: human cytomegalovirus immediate early enhancer
    367..570     +  promoter       CMV promoter: human cytomegalovirus (CMV) immediate early promoter
    593..636     +  misc_feature   MCS (fragment): multiple cloning site
    637..1581    +  CDS            AAGAB: AAGAB_HUMAN - Experimental evidence at protein level: Swiss-Prot protein existence level 1. May be involved in endocytic recycling of growth factor receptors such as EGFR. From Homo sapiens (Human).
   1585..1616    +  misc_feature   MCS (fragment): multiple cloning site
   1624..2343    +  CDS            mEGFP: enhanced GFP with monomerizing A206K mutation (Zacharias et al., 2002) mammalian codon-optimized
   2360..2443    +  CDS            large T antigen (fragment): large T antigen from SV40 (simian virus 40)
   2466..2587    +  polyA_signal   SV40 poly(A) signal: SV40 polyadenylation signal
   2621..3049    -  rep_origin     f1 ori (sequence partly withheld): f1 bacteriophage origin of replication; arrow indicates direction of (+) strand synthesis
   3076..3180    +  promoter       AmpR promoter: bla
   3182..3539    +  promoter       SV40 promoter: SV40 enhancer and early promoter
   3574..4368    +  CDS            NeoR/KanR: aminoglycoside phosphotransferase from Tn5; aph(3')-II (or nptII); confers resistance to neomycin, kanamycin, and G418 (Geneticin®)
   4389..4541    +  CDS            ble (fragment): BLE_KLEPN - Experimental evidence at protein level: Swiss-Prot protein existence level 1. Binding protein with a strong affinity to the bleomycin family of antibiotics. Binds to CL990; an antimitotic-antibiotic compound. From Klebsiella pneumoniae.
   4600..4647    +  polyA_signal   HSV TK poly(A) signal: herpes simplex virus thymidine kinase polyadenylation signal (Cole and Stacy, 1985)
   4738..4754    -  polyA_signal   bGH poly(A) signal (fragment): bovine growth hormone polyadenylation signal
   4976..5564    +  rep_origin     ori: high-copy-number ColE1/pMB1/pBR322/pUC origin of replication
