[The description below was written by a language model from this plasmid's Addgene catalogue record and pLannotate feature annotations shown in this document.]
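Description:
pEGFP-N1-AAGAB is a mammalian expression plasmid of 5,676 bp built on the pEGFP-N1 backbone, designed to express human AAGAB (also known as p34) fused at its C terminus to GFP. The AAGAB coding sequence, roughly 0.95 kb, was inserted by restriction cloning into the multiple cloning site between EcoRI, which is retained, and SalI, which was destroyed in the process. It sits downstream of the human cytomegalovirus immediate early enhancer and promoter, which drive strong constitutive transcription in most mammalian cell lines. A short remnant of the polylinker joins AAGAB to the fluorescent protein reading frame, and the transcript is terminated by the SV40 polyadenylation signal. The catalogue entry lists the tag simply as GFP, whereas the automated annotation of the sequenced plasmid calls it mEGFP, the enhanced GFP variant carrying the monomerizing A206K substitution.

The remainder of the plasmid is standard for this vector family. A single Tn5 aminoglycoside phosphotransferase gene (NeoR/KanR) is placed behind tandem bacterial (bla) and SV40 early promoters and followed by the HSV thymidine kinase polyadenylation signal, so it confers kanamycin resistance in E. coli and G418 resistance for selecting stably transfected mammalian cells. A high-copy ColE1/pUC-type origin supports propagation in bacteria, and an f1 origin allows single-stranded DNA production. The small annotated fragments of large T antigen, ble and the bGH polyadenylation signal appear to be incidental backbone matches rather than functional elements. The associated work concerns AAGAB as an adaptor protein chaperone that stabilizes AP-4 complex subunits, and the construct suits imaging or detecting the fusion protein by fluorescence in transfected cells.
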