Addgene plasmid #198333: pEGFP-N1-AAGAB
Purpose: Expresses AAGAB-GFP fusion in mammalian cells
Depositing lab: Juan Bonifacino. Depositing organization: National Institute of Child Health and Human Development (NICHD). Publication: The adaptor protein chaperone AAGAB stabilizes AP-4 complex subunits. Mattera R, De Pace R, Bonifacino JS. Mol Biol Cell. 2022 Oct 1;33(12):ar109. doi: 10.1091/mbc.E22-05-0177. Epub 2022 Aug 17. PubMed 35976721.
Backbone
  Vector backbone: pEGFP-N1
  Backbone size w/o insert (bp): 4733
  Total vector size (bp): 5676
  Vector type: Mammalian Expression
  Selectable markers: Neomycin (select with G418)
Growth in bacteria
  Bacterial resistance: Kanamycin, 50 μg/mL
  Growth temperature: 37°C
  Growth strain: DH5alpha
  Copy number: Unknown
Gene/Insert
  Gene/Insert name: AAGAB
  Species: H. sapiens (human)
  Insert size (bp): 947
  Entrez Gene: AAGAB (a.k.a. p34)
  Promoter: CMV
  Tag / fusion protein: GFP (C terminal on backbone)
  Cloning method: Restriction Enzyme; 5′ cloning site EcoRI (not destroyed); 3′ cloning site SalI (destroyed during cloning)
  Sequencing primers: 5′ pEGFP-N forward: 5’ CATTGACGCAAATGGGCGGTAGGCGTG; 3′ pEGFP-N reverse: 5’ GTGGCCGTTTACGTCGCCGTCCAGCTC
Terms and licenses: Academic/Nonprofit Terms; Industry Terms: Not Available to Industry
How to cite: pEGFP-N1-AAGAB was a gift from Juan Bonifacino (Addgene plasmid # 198333 ; http://n2t.net/addgene:198333 ; RRID:Addgene_198333)
