>Addgene plasmid #198333 | pEGFP-N1-AAGAB | depositor partial sequence | sequence record 384257 | Full insert sequence and in frame cloning confirmed by sequencing
CTAGCGCTACCGGACTCAGATCTCGAGCTCAAGCTTCGAATTCATGGCTGCTGGCGTACCCTGTGCGTTA
GTCACCAGCTGCTCCTCCGTCTTCTCAGGAGACCAGCTGGTCCAACATATCCTTGGAACAGAAGATCTTA
TTGTGGAAGTGACTTCCAATGATGCTGTGAGATTTTATCCCTGGACCATTGATAATAAATACTATTCAGC
AGACATCAATCTATGTGTGGTGCCAAACAAATTTCTTGTTACTGCAGAGATTGCAGAATCTGTCCAAGCA
TTTGTGGTTTACTTTGACAGCACACAAAAATCGGGCCTTGATAGTGTCTCCTCATGGCTTCCACTGGCAA
AAGCATGGTTACCTGAGGTGATGATCTTGGTCTGCGATAGAGTGTCTGAAGATGGTATAAACCGACAAAA
AGCTCAAGAATGGTGCATCAAACATGGCTTTGAATTGGTAGAACTTAGTCCAGAGGAGTTGCCTGAGGAG
GATGATGACTTCCCAGAATCTACAGGAGTAAAGCGAATTGTCCAAGCCCTGAATGCCAATGTGTGGTCCA
ATGTAGTGATGAAGAATGATAGGAACCAAGGCTTTAGCCTTCTCAACTCATTGACTGGAACAAACCATAG
CATTGGGTCAGCAGATCCCTGTCACCCAGAGCAACCCCATTTGCCAGCAGCAGATAGTACTGAATCCCTC
TCTGATCATCGGGGTGGTGCATCTAACACAACAGATGCCCAGGTTGATAGCATTGTGGATCCCATGTTAG
ATCTGGATATTCAAGAATTAGCCAGTCTTACCACTGGAGGAGGAGATGTGGAGAATTTTGAAAGACTCTT
TTCAAAGTTAAAGGAAATGAAAGACAAGGCTGCGACGCTTCCTCATGAGCAAAGAAAAGTGCATGCAGAA
AAGGTGGCCAAAGCATTCTGGATGGCAATCGGGGGAGACAGAGATGAAATTGAAGGCCTTTCATCTGATG
AAGAGCACGACTCGACGGTACCGCGGGCCCGGGATCCACCGGTCGCCACCATGGTGAGCAAGGGCGAGGA
GCTGTTCACCGGGGTG
